>Addgene plasmid #148564 | pnYC-CvH-Hs4EHP_52-234opt_AE | addgene full sequence | sequence record 357821 | Addgene NGS Result
TAATACGACTCACTATAGGGGAATTGTGAGCGGATAACAATTCCCCACTAGTAATAATTTTGTTTAACTT
TAAGAAGGAGATATACATATGCTCGAGGCAGAACATCCGCTGCAGTATAACTATACCTTTTGGTATAGCC
GTCGTACACCGGGTCGTCCGACCAGCAGCCAGAGCTATGAACAGAACATTAAACAAATTGGCACCTTTGC
AAGCGTGGAACAGTTTTGGCGTTTTTATAGCCATATGGTTCGTCCGGGTGATCTGACAGGTCATAGCGAT
TTTCACCTGTTTAAAGAAGGCATTAAACCGATGTGGGAAGATGATGCAAACAAAAATGGTGGCAAATGGA
TTATTCGTCTGCGTAAAGGTCTGGCAAGCCGTTGTTGGGAAAATCTGATTCTGGCAATGCTGGGTGAACA
GTTTATGGTTGGTGAAGAAATTTGTGGTGCAGTTGTTAGCGTTCGTTTTCAAGAAGATATTATCAGCATC
TGGAATAAAACCGCAAGCGATCAGGCAACCACCGCACGTATTCGTGATACCCTGCGTCGTGTTCTGAATC
TGCCTCCGAATACCATTATGGAATACAAAACCCATACCGATAGCATCAAAATGCCTGGTCGTCTGGGTCC
GCAGCGTCTGCTGTTTGGATCCGAAAACCTTTACTTCCAGGGCAGCGGCGCCATGGGCAGCGGCAGCGGC
CACCACCACCACCACCACGGTACCTAATAGTCTAGAGCTAGCCCTAGGAGATCCGGCTGCTAACAAAGCC
CGAAAGGAAGCTGAGTTGGCTGCTGCCACCGCTGAGCAATAACTAGCATAACCCCTTGGGGCCTCTAAAC
GGGTCTTGAGGGGTTTTTTGCTGAAAGGAGGAACTATATCCGGATATCCCGCAAGAGGCCCGGCAGTACC
GGCATAACCAAGCCTATGCCTACAGCATCCAGGGTGACGGTGCCGAGGATGACGATGAGCGCATTGTTAG
ATTTCATACACGGTGCCTGACTGCGTTAGCAATTTAACTGTGATAAACTACCGCATTAAAGCTTATCGAT
GATAAGCTGTCAAACATGAGAATTACAACTTATATCGTATGGGGCTGACTTCAGGTGCTACATTTGAAGA
GATAAATTGCACTGAAATCAAGAAATATTTTATCTGATTAATAAGATGATCTTCTTGAGATCGTTTTGGT
CTGCGCGTAATCTCTTGCTCTGAAAACGAAAAAACCGCCTTGCAGGGCGGTTTTTCGAAGGTTCTCTGAG
CTACCAACTCTTTGAACCGAGGTAACTGGCTTGGAGGAGCGCAGTCACCAAAACTTGTCCTTTCAGTTTA
GCCTTAACCGGCGCATGACTTCAAGACTAACTCCTCTAAATCAATTACCAGTGGCTGCTGCCAGTGGTGC
TTTTGCATGTCTTTCCGGGTTGGACTCAAGACGATAGTTACCGGATAAGGCGCAGCGGTCGGACTGAACG
GGGGGTTCGTGCATACAGTCCAGCTTGGAGCGAACTGCCTACCCGGAACTGAGTGTCAGGCGTGGAATGA
GACAAACGCGGCCATAACAGCGGAATGACACCGGTAAACCGAAAGGCAGGAACAGGAGAGCGCACGAGGG
AGCCGCCAGGGGGAAACGCCTGGTATCTTTATAGTCCTGTCGGGTTTCGCCACCACTGATTTGAGCGTCA
GATTTCGTGATGCTTGTCAGGGGGGCGGAGCCTATGGAAAAACGGCTTTGCCGCGGCCCTCTCACTTCCC
TGTTAAGTATCTTCCTGGCATCTTCCAGGAAATCTCCGCCCCGTTCGTAAGCCATTTCCGCTCGCCGCAG
TCGAACGACCGAGCGTAGCGAGTCAGTGAGCGAGGAAGCGGAATATATCCTGTATCACATATTCTGCTGA
CGCACCGGTGCAGCCTTTTTTCTCCTGCCACATGAAGCACTTCACTGACACCCTCATCAGTGCCAACATA
GTAAGCCAGTATACACTCCCCTAGCGCTGATGTCCGGCGGTGCTTTTGCCGTTACGCACCACCCCGTCAG
TAGCTGAACAGGAGGGACAGCTGATAGAAACAGAAGCCACTGGAGCACCTCAAAAACACCATCATACACT
AAATCAGTAAGTTGGCAGCATCACCCGACGCACTTTGCGCCGAATAAATACCTGTGACGGAAGATCACTT
CGCAGAATAAATAAATCCTGGTGTCCCTGTTGATACCGGGAAGCCCTGGGCCAACTTTTGGCGAAAATGA
GACGTTGATCGGCACGTAAGAGGTTCCAACTTTCACCATAATGAAATAAGATCACTACCGGGCGTATTTT
TTGAGTTATCGAGATTTTCAGGAGCTAAGGAAGCTAAAATGGAGAAAAAAATCACTGGATATACCACCGT
TGATATATCCCAATGGCATCGTAAAGAACATTTTGAGGCATTTCAGTCAGTTGCTCAATGTACCTATAAC
CAGACCGTTCAGCTGGATATTACGGCCTTTTTAAAGACCGTAAAGAAAAATAAGCACAAGTTTTATCCGG
CCTTTATTCACATTCTTGCCCGCCTGATGAATGCTCATCCGGAATTCCGTATGGCAATGAAAGACGGTGA
GCTGGTGATATGGGATAGTGTTCACCCTTGTTACACCGTTTTCCATGAGCAAACTGAAACGTTTTCATCG
CTCTGGAGTGAATACCACGACGATTTCCGGCAGTTTCTACACATATATTCGCAAGATGTGGCGTGTTACG
GTGAAAACCTGGCCTATTTCCCTAAAGGGTTTATTGAGAATATGTTTTTCGTCTCAGCCAATCCCTGGGT
GAGTTTCACCAGTTTTGATTTAAACGTGGCCAATATGGACAACTTCTTCGCCCCCGTTTTCACCATGGGC
AAATATTATACGCAAGGCGACAAGGTGCTGATGCCGCTGGCGATTCAGGTTCATCATGCCGTTTGTGATG
GCTTCCATGTCGGCAGAATGCTTAATGAATTACAACAGTACTGCGATGAGTGGCAGGGCGGGGCGTAATT
TTTTTAAGGCAGTTATTGGTGCCCTTAAACGCCTGGTTGCTACGCCTGAATAAGTGATAATAAGCGGATG
AATGGCAGAAATTCGAAAGCAAATTCGACCCGGTCGTCGGTTCAGGGCAGGGTCGTTAAATAGCCGCTTA
TGTCTATTGCTGGTTTACCGGTTTATTGACTACCGGAAGCAGTGTGACCGTGTGCTTCTCAAATGCCTGA
GGCCAGTTTGCTCAGGCTCTCCCCGTGGAGGTAATAATTGACGATATGATCATTTATTCTGCCTCCCAGA
GCCTGATAAAAACGGTTAGCGCTTCGTTAATACAGATGTAGGTGTTCCACAGGGTAGCCAGCAGCATCCT
GCGATGCAGATCCGGAACATAATGGTGCAGGGCGCTTGTTTCGGCGTGGGTATGGTGGCAGGCCCCGTGG
CCAGGACCCAACGCTGCCCGAGATGCGCCGCGTGCGGCTGCTGGAGATGGCGGACGCGATGGATATGTTC
TGCCAAGGGTTGGTTTGCGCATTCACAGTTCTCCGCAAGAATTGATTGGCTCCAATTCTTGGAGTGGTGA
ATCCGTTAGCGAGGTGCCGCCGGCTTCCATTCAGGTCGAGGTGGCCCGGCTCCATGCACCGCGACGCAAC
GCGGGGAGGCAGACAAGGTATAGGGCGGCGCCTACAATCCATGCCAACCCGTTCCATGTGCTCGCCGAGG
CGGCATAAATCGCCGTGACGATCAGCGGTCCAATGATCGAAGTTAGGCTGGTAAGAGCCGCGAGCGATCC
TTGAAGCTGTCCCTGATGGTCGTCATCTACCTGCCTGGACAGCATGGCCTGCAACGCGGGCATCCCGATG
CCGCCGGAAGCGAGAAGAATCATAATGGGGAAGGCCATCCAGCCTCGCGTCGCGAACGCCAGCAAGACGT
AGCCCAGCGCGTCGGCCGCCATGCCGGCGATAATGGCCTGCTTCTCGCCGAAACGTTTGGTGGCGGGACC
AGTGACGAAGGCTTGAGCGAGGGCGTGCAAGATTCCGAATACCGCAAGCGACAGGCCGATCATCGTCGCG
CTCCAGCGAAAGCGGTCCTCGCCGAAAATGACCCAGAGCGCTGCCGGCACCTGTCCTACGAGTTGCATGA
TAAAGAAGACAGTCATAAGTGCGGCGACGATAGTCATGCCCCGCGCCCACCGGAAGGAGCTGACTGGGTT
GAAGGCTCTCAAGGGCATCGGTCGACGCTCTCCCTTATGCGACTCCTGCATTAGGAAGCAGCCCAGTAGT
AGGTTGAGGCCGTTGAGCACCGCCGCCGCAAGGAATGGTGCATGCAAGGAGATGGCGCCCAACAGTCCCC
CGGCCACGGGGCCTGCCACCATACCCACGCCGAAACAAGCGCTCATGAGCCCGAAGTGGCGAGCCCGATC
TTCCCCATCGGTGATGTCGGCGATATAGGCGCCAGCAACCGCACCTGTGGCGCCGGTGATGCCGGCCACG
ATGCGTCCGGCGTAGAGGATCAGACTAAGATCTCGATCCCGCGAAAT
Features (pLannotate 1.2.2; 16 found; start..end, strand, type, name):
      1..19      +  promoter       T7 promoter: promoter for bacteriophage T7 RNA polymerase
     20..44      +  protein_bind   lac operator: The lac repressor binds to the lac operator to inhibit transcription in E. coli. This inhibition can be relieved by adding lactose or isopropyl-β-D-thiogalactopyranoside (IPTG). lac repressor encoded by lacI
     59..81      +  RBS            RBS: efficient ribosome binding site from bacteriophage T7 gene 10 (Olins and Rangwala, 1989)
     98..664     +  CDS            EIF4E2 (fragment): IF4E2_HUMAN - Also known as EIF4EL3. Experimental evidence at protein level: Swiss-Prot protein existence level 1. Recognizes and binds the 7-methylguanosine-containing mRNA cap during an early step in the initiation (PubMed:17368478, PubMed:25624349, PubMed:9582349). Acts as a repressor of translation initiation (PubMed:22751931). In contrast to EIF4E, it is unable to bind eIF4G (EIF4G1, EIF4G2 or EIF4G3), suggesting that it acts by competing with EIF4E and block assembly of eIF4F at the cap (By similarity). In P-bodies, component of a complex that promotes miRNA- mediated translational repre
    700..718     +  CDS            9xHis (fragment): 9xHis affinity tag
    756..805     +  CDS            SET1 (fragment): solubility-enhancement tag derived from T7 phage gene 10B
    813..860     +  terminator     T7 terminator: transcription terminator for bacteriophage T7 RNA polymerase
    883..987     -  CDS            TcR (fragment): tetracycline efflux protein; tet; confers resistance to tetracycline
   1035..1063    -  promoter       tet promoter: E. coli promoter for tetracycline efflux protein gene
   1175..1720    +  rep_origin     p15A ori: Plasmids containing the medium-copy-number p15A origin of replication can be propagated in E. coli cells that contain a second plasmid with the ColE1 origin.
   1808..1863    +  rep_origin     RSF ori (fragment): Plasmids containing the RSF 1030 origin of replication can be propagated in E. coli cells that contain additional plasmids with compatible origins.
   1982..2125    -  mobile_element IS1 (fragment): prokaryotic transposable element IS1
   2246..2348    +  promoter       cat promoter: promoter of the E. coli cat gene encoding chloramphenicol acetyltransferase
   2349..3008    +  CDS            CmR: chloramphenicol acetyltransferase; cat; confers resistance to chloramphenicol
   3307..3405    -  CDS            YPB2_ECOLX (fragment): Protein predicted: Swiss-Prot protein existence level 4. From Escherichia coli.
   3601..4501    -  CDS            TcR (fragment): tetracycline efflux protein; tet; confers resistance to tetracycline
