[The description below was written by a language model from this plasmid's Addgene catalogue record and pLannotate feature annotations shown in this document.]
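Description:
pnYC-CvH-Hs4EHP_52-234opt_AE is a 4.5 kb bacterial expression plasmid for producing a truncated form of human 4EHP (EIF4E2), the cap-binding eIF4E homologue that represses translation rather than promoting it. The catalogue lists the backbone as unknown. The sequenced features show a p15A origin of replication and a chloramphenicol acetyltransferase gene under its own cat promoter, along with disrupted fragments of a tetracycline resistance gene, its promoter and a piece of IS1. These remnants are characteristic of a pACYC-type scaffold. Selection is therefore by chloramphenicol, and the plasmid is recorded as low copy. The p15A origin is compatible with ColE1-type plasmids, so a second expression vector can be maintained in the same E. coli cell. This would suit co-expression of a binding partner, although the record does not say it was used that way.

The expression cassette comprises a T7 promoter followed by a lac operator, a T7 gene 10 ribosome binding site, the 4EHP coding fragment and a T7 terminator. Expression thus depends on a host supplying T7 RNA polymerase and can be induced with IPTG. No lacI gene is annotated on the plasmid. The insert encodes residues 52–234 of 4EHP and derives from a synthetic gene codon-optimised for E. coli. A short polyhistidine match lies downstream of the coding fragment, consistent with a C-terminal His tag for affinity purification, as the "CvH" in the name may indicate. The record does not define the intervening linker or any cleavage site. A small T7 gene 10–derived match before the terminator is probably vector sequence rather than a functional solubility tag. The associated study concerns selective binding of GIGYF1/2 proteins to 4EHP, so the plasmid was presumably used to make recombinant protein for that work.
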