Addgene plasmid #148564: pnYC-CvH-Hs4EHP_52-234opt_AE
Purpose: Bacterial Expression of Hs4EHP_52-234opt
Depositing lab: Elisa Izaurralde. Depositing organization: Max Planck Institute for Developmental Biology. Publication: GIGYF1/2 proteins use auxiliary sequences to selectively bind to 4EHP and repress target mRNA expression. Peter D, Weber R, Sandmeir F, Wohlbold L, Helms S, Bawankar P, Valkov E, Igreja C, Izaurralde E. Genes Dev. 2017 Jun 1;31(11):1147-1161. doi: 10.1101/gad.299420.117. Epub 2017 Jul 11. PubMed 28698298.
Backbone
  Vector backbone: Unknown
  Vector type: Bacterial Expression
Growth in bacteria
  Bacterial resistance: Chloramphenicol, 25 μg/mL
  Growth temperature: 37°C
  Growth strain: DH5alpha
  Copy number: Low Copy
Gene/Insert
  Gene/Insert name: Hs4EHP_52-234opt
  Species: H. sapiens (human)
  Entrez Gene: EIF4E2 (a.k.a. 4E-LP, 4EHP, EIF4EL3, IF4e, h4EHP)
  Cloning method: Unknown
Terms and licenses: Academic/Nonprofit Terms; Industry Terms: Not Available to Industry
Depositor comments: Geneart clone of Hs4EHP codon optimized for expression in E.coli. sequence. Plasmids from this collection were made available to the research community and donated after the lab closed. Please note that the sequence provided by the depositing laboratory may be theoretical/predicted or based on Sanger sequencing results. There may be discrepancies between sequencing results obtained by Addgene and the depositor sequence. If an Addgene verified sequence is not available, please contact before placing your order to request that our lab fully sequence the plasmid.
How to cite: pnYC-CvH-Hs4EHP_52-234opt_AE was a gift from Elisa Izaurralde (Addgene plasmid # 148564 ; http://n2t.net/addgene:148564 ; RRID:Addgene_148564)
